Addgene plasmid #76611: DGKE gRNA (BRDN0001145833)
Purpose: 3rd generation lentiviral gRNA plasmid targeting human DGKE
Depositing lab: John Doench & David Root. Depositing organization: Broad Institute. Publication: Optimized sgRNA design to maximize activity and minimize off-target effects of CRISPR-Cas9. Doench JG, Fusi N, Sullender M, Hegde M, Vaimberg EW, Donovan KF, Smith I, Tothova Z, Wilen C, Orchard R, Virgin HW, Listgarten J, Root DE. Nat Biotechnol. 2016 Jan 18. doi: 10.1038/nbt.3437. PubMed 26780180.
Backbone
  Vector backbone: lentiGuide-Puro
  Backbone manufacturer: Zhang Lab (Addgene plasmid # 52963)
  Vector type: Mammalian Expression, Lentiviral, CRISPR
  Selectable markers: Puromycin
Growth in bacteria
  Bacterial resistance: Ampicillin, 100 μg/mL
  Growth temperature: 37°C
  Growth strain: DH5alpha
  Copy number: High Copy
Gene/Insert
  Gene/Insert name: DGKE (alt names: DGKE; NM_003647.2)
  gRNA/shRNA sequence: CTACAACTTAAGAAAACCCA
  Species: H. sapiens (human)
  Entrez Gene: DGKE (a.k.a. AHUS7, DAGK5, DAGK6, DGK, NPHS7)
  Promoter: hU6
  Cloning method: Unknown
  Sequencing primers: 5′ U6-F; 3′ pS2-R
Terms and licenses: Academic/Nonprofit Terms; Industry Terms: Not Available to Industry
Depositor comments: The gRNA was designed to target the following Genbank reference sequence(s): NM_003647.2. Note that this plasmid does NOT contain Cas9. It should be used in conjunction with lentiCas9-Blast (Addgene #52962) or otherwise with cell lines already expressing Cas9. Browse the full kinome gRNA library at http://www.addgene.org/pooled-library/broadgpp-human-kinome/ or visit http://www.broadinstitute.org/rnai/public/ for detailed protocols and information.
How to cite: DGKE gRNA (BRDN0001145833) was a gift from John Doench & David Root (Addgene plasmid # 76611 ; http://n2t.net/addgene:76611 ; RRID:Addgene_76611)
