[The description below was written by a language model from this plasmid's Addgene catalogue record and pLannotate feature annotations shown in this document.]
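Description:
DGKE gRNA (BRDN0001145833) is a third-generation lentiviral CRISPR guide plasmid built on the lentiGuide-Puro backbone and designed to target human DGKE (diacylglycerol kinase epsilon), with the guide chosen against the reference transcript NM_003647.2. It is propagated in E. coli as a high-copy plasmid through a ColE1/pUC-type origin and selected with ampicillin via the β-lactamase gene. The backbone also carries an f1 origin, an SV40 origin and poly(A) signal, and remnants of lac and T7/T3 cloning-vector sequences that play no role in the payload.

The lentiviral cassette begins with an RSV promoter fused to a truncated HIV-1 5' LTR, which makes genomic RNA production Tat-independent. This is followed by the Ψ packaging signal with a partial gag sequence and the Rev response element for nuclear export of the unspliced transcript. Downstream, a human U6 RNA polymerase III promoter drives the DGKE-specific spacer joined to the Streptococcus pyogenes Cas9 guide RNA scaffold. A cPPT/CTS element, which aids nuclear import of the viral DNA, precedes a second expression unit in which the EF-1α core promoter with its intron A drives puromycin N-acetyltransferase for selection of transduced mammalian cells. A WPRE enhances transcript expression, and the self-inactivating ΔU3 3' LTR closes the provirus.

The plasmid does not encode Cas9, so it has to be used with a separate Cas9 vector or in cells that already express Cas9. It is an individual clone from a human kinome guide collection and is intended for Cas9-mediated editing or knockout of DGKE after lentiviral delivery.
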