Features (pLannotate 1.2.2; 29 found; start..end, strand, type, name):
     14..80      +  CDS            small t antigen (fragment): SV40 (simian virus 40) small t antigen
    106..317     +  promoter       EF-1α core promoter: core promoter for human elongation factor EF-1α
    318..1256    +  intron         EF-1α intron A: intron upstream of the start codon of human EF-1α
   1278..1877    +  CDS            PuroR (fragment): puromycin N-acetyltransferase; pac from Streptomyces; confers resistance to puromycin
   1893..2481    +  misc_feature   WPRE: woodchuck hepatitis virus posttranscriptional regulatory element
   2532..2551    +  misc_feature   cPPT/CTS (fragment): central polypurine tract and central termination sequence of HIV-1
   2553..2786    +  LTR            3' LTR (ΔU3): self-inactivating 3' long terminal repeat (LTR) from HIV-1
   2864..2985    +  polyA_signal   SV40 poly(A) signal: SV40 polyadenylation signal
   3025..3160    +  rep_origin     SV40 ori: SV40 origin of replication
   3181..3199    -  promoter       T7 promoter: promoter for bacteriophage T7 RNA polymerase
   3207..3362    +  CDS            lacZα (fragment): LacZα fragment of β-galactosidase; lacZ fragment
   3367..3795    +  rep_origin     f1 ori (sequence partly withheld): f1 bacteriophage origin of replication; arrow indicates direction of (+) strand synthesis
   3848..3952    +  promoter       AmpR promoter: bla
   3953..4813    +  CDS            AmpR: β-lactamase; bla; confers resistance to ampicillin, carbenicillin, and related antibiotics
   4984..5572    +  rep_origin     ori: high-copy-number ColE1/pMB1/pBR322/pUC origin of replication
   5755..5847    +  CDS            lacI (fragment): lac repressor; lacI; The lac repressor binds to the lac operator to inhibit transcription in E. coli. This inhibition can be relieved by adding lactose or isopropyl-β-D-thiogalactopyranoside (IPTG).
   5860..5881    +  protein_bind   CAP binding site: CAP binding activates transcription in the presence of cAMP. E. coli catabolite activator protein
   5896..5926    +  promoter       lac promoter: promoter for the E. coli lac operon
   5934..5950    +  protein_bind   lac operator: The lac repressor binds to the lac operator to inhibit transcription in E. coli. This inhibition can be relieved by adding lactose or isopropyl-β-D-thiogalactopyranoside (IPTG). lac repressor encoded by lacI
   5995..6013    +  promoter       T3 promoter: promoter for bacteriophage T3 RNA polymerase
   6041..6267    +  promoter       RSV promoter: Rous sarcoma virus enhancer/promoter
   6268..6448    +  LTR            5' LTR (truncated): truncated 5' long terminal repeat (LTR) from HIV-1
   6495..6620    +  misc_feature   HIV-1 Ψ: packaging signal of human immunodeficiency virus type 1
   6604..6967    +  CDS            HIV-1 gag (fragment): gag protein from human immunodeficiency virus 1; gag
   7113..7346    +  misc_feature   RRE: The Rev response element (RRE) of HIV-1 allows for Rev-dependent mRNA export from the nucleus to the cytoplasm.
   7723..7749    +  CDS            Rev (fragment): human immunodeficiency virus 1 (HIV-1) Rev protein; rev; enhances nuclear export of unspliced and incompletely spliced viral mRNAs
   7753..7993    +  promoter       U6 promoter: RNA polymerase III promoter for human U6 snRNA
   8023..8098    +  misc_RNA       gRNA scaffold: guide RNA scaffold for the Streptococcus pyogenes CRISPR/Cas9 system
   8154..8271    +  misc_feature   cPPT/CTS: central polypurine tract and central termination sequence of HIV-1
>Addgene plasmid #76611 | DGKE gRNA (BRDN0001145833) | addgene full sequence | sequence record 186168 | Addgene Assembled Sequence
CCCGGGTGCAAAGATGGATAAAGTTTTAAACAGAGAGGAATCTTTGCAGCTAATGGACCTTCTAGGTCTT
GAAAGGAGTGGGAATTGGCTCCGGTGCCCGTCAGTGGGCAGAGCGCACATCGCCCACAGTCCCCGAGAAG
TTGGGGGGAGGGGTCGGCAATTGATCCGGTGCCTAGAGAAGGTGGCGCGGGGTAAACTGGGAAAGTGATG
TCGTGTACTGGCTCCGCCTTTTTCCCGAGGGTGGGGGAGAACCGTATATAAGTGCAGTAGTCGCCGTGAA
CGTTCTTTTTCGCAACGGGTTTGCCGCCAGAACACAGGTAAGTGCCGTGTGTGGTTCCCGCGGGCCTGGC
CTCTTTACGGGTTATGGCCCTTGCGTGCCTTGAATTACTTCCACCTGGCTGCAGTACGTGATTCTTGATC
CCGAGCTTCGGGTTGGAAGTGGGTGGGAGAGTTCGAGGCCTTGCGCTTAAGGAGCCCCTTCGCCTCGTGC
TTGAGTTGAGGCCTGGCCTGGGCGCTGGGGCCGCCGCGTGCGAATCTGGTGGCACCTTCGCGCCTGTCTC
GCTGCTTTCGATAAGTCTCTAGCCATTTAAAATTTTTGATGACCTGCTGCGACGCTTTTTTTCTGGCAAG
ATAGTCTTGTAAATGCGGGCCAAGATCTGCACACTGGTATTTCGGTTTTTGGGGCCGCGGGCGGCGACGG
GGCCCGTGCGTCCCAGCGCACATGTTCGGCGAGGCGGGGCCTGCGAGCGCGGCCACCGAGAATCGGACGG
GGGTAGTCTCAAGCTGGCCGGCCTGCTCTGGTGCCTGGCCTCGCGCCGCCGTGTATCGCCCCGCCCTGGG
CGGCAAGGCTGGCCCGGTCGGCACCAGTTGCGTGAGCGGAAAGATGGCCGCTTCCCGGCCCTGCTGCAGG
GAGCTCAAAATGGAGGACGCGGCGCTCGGGAGAGCGGGCGGGTGAGTCACCCACACAAAGGAAAAGGGCC
TTTCCGTCCTCAGCCGTCGCTTCATGTGACTCCACGGAGTACCGGGCGCCGTCCAGGCACCTCGATTAGT
TCTCGAGCTTTTGGAGTACGTCGTCTTTAGGTTGGGGGGAGGGGTTTTATGCGATGGAGTTTCCCCACAC
TGAGTGGGTGGAGACTGAAGTTAGGCCAGCTTGGCACTTGATGTAATTCTCCTTGGAATTTGCCCTTTTT
GAGTTTGGATCTTGGTTCATTCTCAAGCCTCAGACAGTGGTTCAAAGTTTTTTTCTTCCATTTCAGGTGT
CGTGACGTACGGCCACCATGACCGAGTACAAGCCCACGGTGCGCCTCGCCACCCGCGACGACGTCCCCAG
GGCCGTACGCACCCTCGCCGCCGCGTTCGCCGACTACCCCGCCACGCGCCACACCGTCGATCCGGACCGC
CACATCGAGCGGGTCACCGAGCTGCAAGAACTCTTCCTCACGCGCGTCGGGCTCGACATCGGCAAGGTGT
GGGTCGCGGACGACGGCGCCGCCGTGGCGGTCTGGACCACGCCGGAGAGCGTCGAAGCGGGGGCGGTGTT
CGCCGAGATCGGCCCGCGCATGGCCGAGTTGAGCGGTTCCCGGCTGGCCGCGCAGCAACAGATGGAAGGC
CTCCTGGCGCCGCACCGGCCCAAGGAGCCCGCGTGGTTCCTGGCCACCGTCGGAGTCTCGCCCGACCACC
AGGGCAAGGGTCTGGGCAGCGCCGTCGTGCTCCCCGGAGTGGAGGCGGCCGAGCGCGCCGGGGTGCCCGC
CTTCCTGGAGACCTCCGCGCCCCGCAACCTCCCCTTCTACGAGCGGCTCGGCTTCACCGTCACCGCCGAC
GTCGAGGTGCCCGAAGGACCGCGCACCTGGTGCATGACCCGCAAGCCCGGTGCCTGAACGCGTTAAGTCG
ACAATCAACCTCTGGATTACAAAATTTGTGAAAGATTGACTGGTATTCTTAACTATGTTGCTCCTTTTAC
GCTATGTGGATACGCTGCTTTAATGCCTTTGTATCATGCTATTGCTTCCCGTATGGCTTTCATTTTCTCC
TCCTTGTATAAATCCTGGTTGCTGTCTCTTTATGAGGAGTTGTGGCCCGTTGTCAGGCAACGTGGCGTGG
TGTGCACTGTGTTTGCTGACGCAACCCCCACTGGTTGGGGCATTGCCACCACCTGTCAGCTCCTTTCCGG
GACTTTCGCTTTCCCCCTCCCTATTGCCACGGCGGAACTCATCGCCGCCTGCCTTGCCCGCTGCTGGACA
GGGGCTCGGCTGTTGGGCACTGACAATTCCGTGGTGTTGTCGGGGAAATCATCGTCCTTTCCTTGGCTGC
TCGCCTGTGTTGCCACCTGGATTCTGCGCGGGACGTCCTTCTGCTACGTCCCTTCGGCCCTCAATCCAGC
GGACCTTCCTTCCCGCGGCCTGCTGCCGGCTCTGCGGCCTCTTCCGCGTCTTCGCCTTCGCCCTCAGACG
AGTCGGATCTCCCTTTGGGCCGCCTCCCCGCGTCGACTTTAAGACCAATGACTTACAAGGCAGCTGTAGA
TCTTAGCCACTTTTTAAAAGAAAAGGGGGGACTGGAAGGGCTAATTCACTCCCAACGAAGACAAGATCTG
CTTTTTGCTTGTACTGGGTCTCTCTGGTTAGACCAGATCTGAGCCTGGGAGCTCTCTGGCTAACTAGGGA
ACCCACTGCTTAAGCCTCAATAAAGCTTGCCTTGAGTGCTTCAAGTAGTGTGTGCCCGTCTGTTGTGTGA
CTCTGGTAACTAGAGATCCCTCAGACCCTTTTAGTCAGTGTGGAAAATCTCTAGCAGTACGTATAGTAGT
TCATGTCATCTTATTATTCAGTATTTATAACTTGCAAAGAAATGAATATCAGAGAGTGAGAGGAACTTGT
TTATTGCAGCTTATAATGGTTACAAATAAAGCAATAGCATCACAAATTTCACAAATAAAGCATTTTTTTC
ACTGCATTCTAGTTGTGGTTTGTCCAAACTCATCAATGTATCTTATCATGTCTGGCTCTAGCTATCCCGC
CCCTAACTCCGCCCATCCCGCCCCTAACTCCGCCCAGTTCCGCCCATTCTCCGCCCCATGGCTGACTAAT
TTTTTTTATTTATGCAGAGGCCGAGGCCGCCTCGGCCTCTGAGCTATTCCAGAAGTAGTGAGGAGGCTTT
TTTGGAGGCCTAGGGACGTACCCAATTCGCCCTATAGTGAGTCGTATTACGCGCGCTCACTGGCCGTCGT
TTTACAACGTCGTGACTGGGAAAACCCTGGCGTTACCCAACTTAATCGCCTTGCAGCACATCCCCCTTTC
GCCAGCTGGCGTAATAGCGAAGAGGCCCGCACCGATCGCCCTTCCCAACAGTTGCGCAGCCTGAATGGCG
AATGGG
[124 nt withheld, positions 3367-3490]
C
[91 nt withheld, positions 3492-3582]
A
[49 nt withheld, positions 3584-3632]
CCTTTGACGTTGGAGTCCACGTTCTTT
[37 nt withheld, positions 3660-3696]
ACCCTATCTCGGTCTATTCTTTTGATTTATAAGGGATTTTGCCGATTTCGGCCTATTGGTTAAAAAATGA
GCTGATTTAACAAAAATTTAACGCGAATTTTAACAAAATATTAACGCTTACAATTTAGGTGGCACTTTTC
GGGGAAATGTGCGCGGAACCCCTATTTGTTTATTTTTCTAAATACATTCAAATATGTATCCGCTCATGAG
ACAATAACCCTGATAAATGCTTCAATAATATTGAAAAAGGAAGAGTATGAGTATTCAACATTTCCGTGTC
GCCCTTATTCCCTTTTTTGCGGCATTTTGCCTTCCTGTTTTTGCTCACCCAGAAACGCTGGTGAAAGTAA
AAGATGCTGAAGATCAGTTGGGTGCACGAGTGGGTTACATCGAACTGGATCTCAACAGCGGTAAGATCCT
TGAGAGTTTTCGCCCCGAAGAACGTTTTCCAATGATGAGCACTTTTAAAGTTCTGCTATGTGGCGCGGTA
TTATCCCGTATTGACGCCGGGCAAGAGCAACTCGGTCGCCGCATACACTATTCTCAGAATGACTTGGTTG
AGTACTCACCAGTCACAGAAAAGCATCTTACGGATGGCATGACAGTAAGAGAATTATGCAGTGCTGCCAT
AACCATGAGTGATAACACTGCGGCCAACTTACTTCTGACAACGATCGGAGGACCGAAGGAGCTAACCGCT
TTTTTGCACAACATGGGGGATCATGTAACTCGCCTTGATCGTTGGGAACCGGAGCTGAATGAAGCCATAC
CAAACGACGAGCGTGACACCACGATGCCTGTAGCAATGGCAACAACGTTGCGCAAACTATTAACTGGCGA
ACTACTTACTCTAGCTTCCCGGCAACAATTAATAGACTGGATGGAGGCGGATAAAGTTGCAGGACCACTT
CTGCGCTCGGCCCTTCCGGCTGGCTGGTTTATTGCTGATAAATCTGGAGCCGGTGAGCGTGGGTCTCGCG
GTATCATTGCAGCACTGGGGCCAGATGGTAAGCCCTCCCGTATCGTAGTTATCTACACGACGGGGAGTCA
GGCAACTATGGATGAACGAAATAGACAGATCGCTGAGATAGGTGCCTCACTGATTAAGCATTGGTAACTG
TCAGACCAAGTTTACTCATATATACTTTAGATTGATTTAAAACTTCATTTTTAATTTAAAAGGATCTAGG
TGAAGATCCTTTTTGATAATCTCATGACCAAAATCCCTTAACGTGAGTTTTCGTTCCACTGAGCGTCAGA
CCCCGTAGAAAAGATCAAAGGATCTTCTTGAGATCCTTTTTTTCTGCGCGTAATCTGCTGCTTGCAAACA
AAAAAACCACCGCTACCAGCGGTGGTTTGTTTGCCGGATCAAGAGCTACCAACTCTTTTTCCGAAGGTAA
CTGGCTTCAGCAGAGCGCAGATACCAAATACTGTTCTTCTAGTGTAGCCGTAGTTAGGCCACCACTTCAA
GAACTCTGTAGCACCGCCTACATACCTCGCTCTGCTAATCCTGTTACCAGTGGCTGCTGCCAGTGGCGAT
AAGTCGTGTCTTACCGGGTTGGACTCAAGACGATAGTTACCGGATAAGGCGCAGCGGTCGGGCTGAACGG
GGGGTTCGTGCACACAGCCCAGCTTGGAGCGAACGACCTACACCGAACTGAGATACCTACAGCGTGAGCT
ATGAGAAAGCGCCACGCTTCCCGAAGGGAGAAAGGCGGACAGGTATCCGGTAAGCGGCAGGGTCGGAACA
GGAGAGCGCACGAGGGAGCTTCCAGGGGGAAACGCCTGGTATCTTTATAGTCCTGTCGGGTTTCGCCACC
TCTGACTTGAGCGTCGATTTTTGTGATGCTCGTCAGGGGGGCGGAGCCTATGGAAAAACGCCAGCAACGC
GGCCTTTTTACGGTTCCTGGCCTTTTGCTGGCCTTTTGCTCACATGTTCTTTCCTGCGTTATCCCCTGAT
TCTGTGGATAACCGTATTACCGCCTTTGAGTGAGCTGATACCGCTCGCCGCAGCCGAACGACCGAGCGCA
GCGAGTCAGTGAGCGAGGAAGCGGAAGAGCGCCCAATACGCAAACCGCCTCTCCCCGCGCGTTGGCCGAT
TCATTAATGCAGCTGGCACGACAGGTTTCCCGACTGGAAAGCGGGCAGTGAGCGCAACGCAATTAATGTG
AGTTAGCTCACTCATTAGGCACCCCAGGCTTTACACTTTATGCTTCCGGCTCGTATGTTGTGTGGAATTG
TGAGCGGATAACAATTTCACACAGGAAACAGCTATGACCATGATTACGCCAAGCGCGCAATTAACCCTCA
CTAAAGGGAACAAAAGCTGGAGCTGCAAGCTTAATGTAGTCTTATGCAATACTCTTGTAGTCTTGCAACA
TGGTAACGATGAGTTAGCAACATGCCTTACAAGGAGAGAAAAAGCACCGTGCATGCCGATTGGTGGAAGT
AAGGTGGTACGATCGTGCCTTATTAGGAAGGCAACAGACGGGTCTGACATGGATTGGACGAACCACTGAA
TTGCCGCATTGCAGAGATATTGTATTTAAGTGCCTAGCTCGATACATAAACGGGTCTCTCTGGTTAGACC
AGATCTGAGCCTGGGAGCTCTCTGGCTAACTAGGGAACCCACTGCTTAAGCCTCAATAAAGCTTGCCTTG
AGTGCTTCAAGTAGTGTGTGCCCGTCTGTTGTGTGACTCTGGTAACTAGAGATCCCTCAGACCCTTTTAG
TCAGTGTGGAAAATCTCTAGCAGTGGCGCCCGAACAGGGACTTGAAAGCGAAAGGGAAACCAGAGGAGCT
CTCTCGACGCAGGACTCGGCTTGCTGAAGCGCGCACGGCAAGAGGCGAGGGGCGGCGACTGGTGAGTACG
CCAAAAATTTTGACTAGCGGAGGCTAGAAGGAGAGAGATGGGTGCGAGAGCGTCAGTATTAAGCGGGGGA
GAATTAGATCGCGATGGGAAAAAATTCGGTTAAGGCCAGGGGGAAAGAAAAAATATAAATTAAAACATAT
AGTATGGGCAAGCAGGGAGCTAGAACGATTCGCAGTTAATCCTGGCCTGTTAGAAACATCAGAAGGCTGT
AGACAAATACTGGGACAGCTACAACCATCCCTTCAGACAGGATCAGAAGAACTTAGATCATTATATAATA
CAGTAGCAACCCTCTATTGTGTGCATCAAAGGATAGAGATAAAAGACACCAAGGAAGCTTTAGACAAGAT
AGAGGAAGAGCAAAACAAAAGTAAGACCACCGCACAGCAAGCGGCCGCTGATCTTCAGACCTGGAGGAGG
AGATATGAGGGACAATTGGAGAAGTGAATTATATAAATATAAAGTAGTAAAAATTGAACCATTAGGAGTA
GCACCCACCAAGGCAAAGAGAAGAGTGGTGCAGAGAGAAAAAAGAGCAGTGGGAATAGGAGCTTTGTTCC
TTGGGTTCTTGGGAGCAGCAGGAAGCACTATGGGCGCAGCGTCAATGACGCTGACGGTACAGGCCAGACA
ATTATTGTCTGGTATAGTGCAGCAGCAGAACAATTTGCTGAGGGCTATTGAGGCGCAACAGCATCTGTTG
CAACTCACAGTCTGGGGCATCAAGCAGCTCCAGGCAAGAATCCTGGCTGTGGAAAGATACCTAAAGGATC
AACAGCTCCTGGGGATTTGGGGTTGCTCTGGAAAACTCATTTGCACCACTGCTGTGCCTTGGAATGCTAG
TTGGAGTAATAAATCTCTGGAACAGATTTGGAATCACACGACCTGGATGGAGTGGGACAGAGAAATTAAC
AATTACACAAGCTTAATACACTCCTTAATTGAAGAATCGCAAAACCAGCAAGAAAAGAATGAACAAGAAT
TATTGGAATTAGATAAATGGGCAAGTTTGTGGAATTGGTTTAACATAACAAATTGGCTGTGGTATATAAA
ATTATTCATAATGATAGTAGGAGGCTTGGTAGGTTTAAGAATAGTTTTTGCTGTACTTTCTATAGTGAAT
AGAGTTAGGCAGGGATATTCACCATTATCGTTTCAGACCCACCTCCCAACCCCGAGGGGACCCAGAGAGG
GCCTATTTCCCATGATTCCTTCATATTTGCATATACGATACAAGGCTGTTAGAGAGATAATTAGAATTAA
TTTGACTGTAAACACAAAGATATTAGTACAAAATACGTGACGTAGAAAGTAATAATTTCTTGGGTAGTTT
GCAGTTTTAAAATTATGTTTTAAAATGGACTATCATATGCTTACCGTAACTTGAAAGTATTTCGATTTCT
TGGCTTTATATATCTTGTGGAAAGGACGAAACACCGCTACAACTTAAGAAAACCCAGTTTTAGAGCTAGA
AATAGCAAGTTAAAATAAGGCTAGTCCGTTATCAACTTGAAAAAGTGGCACCGAGTCGGTGCTTTTTTAA
GCTTGGCGTAACTAGATCTTGAGACAAATGGCAGTATTCATCCACAATTTTAAAAGAAAAGGGGGGATTG
GGGGGTACAGTGCAGGGGAAAGAATAGTAGACATAATAGCAACAGACATACAAACTAAAGAATTACAAAA
ACAAATTACAAAAATTCAAAATTTTCGGGTTTATTACAGGGACAGCAGAGATCCACTTTGGCGCCGGCTC
GAGGGGG
