>Addgene plasmid #76611 | DGKE gRNA (BRDN0001145833) | depositor partial sequence | sequence record 144071 | Target Sequence
CTACAACTTAAGAAAACCCA
