>Addgene plasmid #76611 | DGKE gRNA (BRDN0001145833) | addgene partial sequence | sequence record 186167 | hU6-F
TAGAAAGTAATAATTTCTTGGGTAGTTTGCAGTTTTAAAATTATGTTTTAAAATGGACTATCATATGCTT
ACCGTAACTTGAAAGTATTTCGATTTCTTGGCTTTATATATCTTGTGGAAAGGACGAAACACCGCTACAA
CTTAAGAAAACCCAGTTTTAGAGCTAGAAATAGCAAGTTAAAATAAGGCTAGTCCGTTATCAACTTGAAA
AAGTGGCACCGAGTCGGTGCTTTTTTAAGCTTGGCGTAACTAGATCTTGAGACAAATGGCAGTATTCATC
CACAATTTTAAAAGAAAAGGGGGGATTGGGGGGTACAGTGCAGGGGAAAGAATAGTAGACATAATAGCAA
CAGACATACAAACTAAAGAATTACAAAAACAAATTACAAAAATTCAAAATTTTCGGGTTTATTACAGGGA
CAGCAGAGATCCACTTTGGCGCCGGCTCGAGGGGGCCCGGGTGCAAAGATGGATAAAGTTTTAAACAGAG
AGGAATCTTTGCAGCTAATGGACCTTCTAGGTCTTGAAAGGAGTGGGAATTGGCTCCGGTGCCCGTCAGT
GGGCAGAGCG
